>Addgene plasmid #108567 | RCH1:GA2ox2-GFP | addgene full sequence | sequence record 208001 | Addgene NGS Result
TTTAAATTAAGCTGACCTGCAAAACGAGAAGCGGGAAAGAGTGAATGCCAGCGGAGTGATCAACTTCGGG
AATAAGCTGACGGAGATTAAGGGTAGGAGCAAAATCACCAAAATCATCGATAACAGAAGGAGTATCAGCC
ACAACGAAGAGAACACCAGCACCGTTACAATCGATCTCAATACGACCATCATCGTCTCTCTTCAAGCGAC
CAGCCATAGGGTAAAAAGGGACAAGGGCTTTGGAAAGAGCTTCCTTCATGACCTGAGGGTCAAAGAAATT
GGAAGCGCCGGTGGGTCTGTAGAAGTAGACACTAGGGGTATGGAATCTGGGGATGACAAGGTCGACGTTG
GAGTTCCAAAGATTAGTGATTGGTGTCTCGGTGGCAGGCCGGACCATGGTGGAATCTCTGATGTTAATTT
TCATATTTTTAAGAAAGATCAAACGAACAAACAAATTTTGTTTTGAGTTTGATCTGAGAAATTGTGTGAG
AAGCGAGGAGGGGTAGATATAAGTGGGTGTGAACAAAAAAGGAAAGGTCGTAATCCTTCACCTACCGCCC
CACGACCCCGCCTACTCCATCTGTCGACCAACTCTCTCAGAAGGTTTATCATTGGTCCATCTCATCACTC
GGTCCTACTTTTCTATCCGGGGTTGGTAAACCCGTTCCCTCTGTCCTAAGGCCCAAATAATACTAATGGG
CTTAAATAGTATAAAGTTCGAATGAAGAAGAAGGAAAAAAAATTGACAAGTTGATTGTTATAGCTACCGT
ACAAGTTAGTCAATCGAATGCCAAAGTTTGGCTTAACTTAACTCATTACCACGTAGCAGAGCATAACAAC
AACCACCAATAACATCTAACGGCGTAAACTCACGTGTTAAGAGAATTACGTCAGAATCCAAGAAAGTCTT
TTTTTCAGTACACCACAAATAAATTATGTTGAATTTATATCCGAACTATACTATATTATATGAAAACATA
CCTCAATTAGTCATAAATTTCACATTTCATTTTAATTTATTAACTAATGGTTGTTGTTGCGGATAGCTTT
TCTTTGCTTTCTGTTCTAAAATTATTTCTTAGCCATTATTTGATGATCCAACTTGGTTTGAGGATCTAAT
AAAAATTCAATTTCTTTGAAGCATTCATTGGCTTAATGATCCAAACCTTTTGTCCTCCCACTCTCTAAGA
AAATAAAGCAAAAGCAAAACTAAAAGAAAAGCAACTAGTACCGTGGGTTGGTCAATGGTAACCCATGCTA
CCAAATACCAATCAAAGCTTAAATGACAATTTAGTACCTTGGGTTGGTCATGATTTAGAGCGGAACAAAT
ATACCATACATCAAACGAGGATATACAGAGAAAATTCATGGAAGTATGGAATTTAGAGGACAATTTCTCT
TCTGGGCTACAACGGACCGGCCCATTCGCTCATTTACCCAGAGGTATCGAGTTTGTGGACTTTTGATGCC
GCTAGAGACTATTGGCATCGGATTGAAAAAAATGTTTACTTCGTTGTTAACAATTTTCTGAATGCAATAT
TTTCCTTGTCATGAATATTTAAACTTGTTATTACTTTCTTTTAGCTTAGGTGTGGACAATTATGGAGTTT
ACTTCAAACGAGGAAGAATCTTAAACGCTCGGTTCAGGTCTCGAAAACAAACCAACTCACAATCCTGACT
TAATTGAGGAAAACAATGCAAAACCACATGCATGCTTCCATATTTCTATCATAATCTTATAAGAAAAAAC
ACTACTAAGTGAAATGATTCTGTATATATATAACCAATGCCTTTTGTTTTGTGATATTTTATGTATATAT
AACTATTGACTTTTGTCATCTATGGATAGTGTCTCGGGCTCTTGGCAAACATATTTCAAAGAAAAGTTAA
TGACTGTAATTAATTAATCTGAAGCTAGAAACAGAACCCCGAGGTAAAAGAAAAAGACAGAGCACATGAA
GTTTAGTACTTTTATATATTTAATATATCATTCTTTCTTATTGCTTATCTCTAAAGCAAAAACTTCCCTA
AACCCTAAGCCAAAGGACTCAGATCGATGCAGAACCAAGAAGGCTTGTTTTGGATTTGAGAGCCAAATGC
AAAGAAAAAAACTCTGGATCGACGTAAAGGGTGGGCGCGCCAAAGGGCGCGCCTAACCCGGGTACCACAA
GTTTGTACAAAAAAGCAGGCTCCGCGGCCGCCCCCTTCACCAGTTCCTAAATCATAACTACAAAAACTTT
TCCTTCTTCTTCCTCAACCTTTGCTTCAATCTTCAACAACTTTCTTTTTATAAAGATTTTGCAAGTTAAG
TGTAAACCTACAAAAACCAAACATGGTGGTTTTGCCACAGCCAGTCACTTTAGATAACCACATCTCCCTA
ATCCCCACATACAAACCGGTTCCGGTTCTCACTTCCCATTCAATCCCCGTCGTCAACCTAGCCGATCCGG
AAGCGAAAACCCGAATCGTAAAAGCCTGCGAGGAGTTCGGGTTCTTCAAGGTCGTAAACCACGGAGTCCG
ACCCGAACTCATGACTCGGTTAGAGCAGGAGGCTATTGGCTTCTTCGGCTTGCCTCAGTCTCTTAAAAAC
CGGGCCGGTCCACCTGAACCGTACGGTTATGGTAATAAACGGATTGGACCAAACGGTGACGTTGGTTGGA
TTGAGTATCTCCTCCTCAATGCTAATCCTCAGCTCTCCTCTCCTAAAACCTCCGCCGTTTTCCGTCAAAC
CCCTCAAATTTTCCGTGAGTCGGTGGAGGAGTACATGAAGGAGATTAAGGAAGTGTCGTACAAGGTGTTG
GAGATGGTTGCCGAAGAACTAGGGATAGAGCCAAGGGACACTCTGAGTAAAATGCTGAGAGATGAGAAGA
GTGACTCGTGCCTGAGACTAAACCATTATCCGGCGGCGGAGGAAGAGGCGGAGAAGATGGTGAAGGTGGG
GTTTGGGGAACACACAGACCCACAGATAATCTCAGTGCTAAGATCTAATAACACGGCGGGTCTTCAAATC
TGTGTGAAAGATGGAAGTTGGGTCGCTGTCCCTCCTGATCACTCTTCTTTCTTCATTAATGTTGGAGATG
CTCTTCAGGTTATGACTAACGGGAGGTTCAAGAGTGTTAAACACAGGGTCTTAGCCGATACAAGGAGATC
GAGGATTTCAATGATATATTTCGGCGGACCGCCATTGAGCCAGAAGATCGCACCATTGCCATGCCTTGTC
CCTGAGCAAGATGATTGGCTTTACAAAGAATTCACTTGGTCTCAATACAAATCTTCTGCTTACAAGTCTA
AGCTTGGTGATTATAGACTTGGTCTCTTTGAGAAACAACCTCTTCTCAATCATAAAACCCTTGTAAAGGG
TGGGCGCGCCGACCCAGCTTTCTTGTACAAAGTGGGGCGCGCCATGGTGAGCAAGGGCGAGGAGCTGTTC
ACCGGGGTGGTGCCCATCCTGGTCGAGCTGGACGGCGACGTAAACGGCCACAAGTTCAGCGTGTCCGGCG
AGGGCGAGGGCGATGCCACCTACGGCAAGCTGACCCTGAAGTTCATCTGCACCACCGGCAAGCTGCCCGT
GCCCTGGCCCACCCTCGTGACCACCCTGACCTACGGCGTGCAGTGCTTCGCCCGCTACCCCGACCACATG
AAGCAGCACGACTTCTTCAAGTCCGCCATGCCCGAAGGCTACGTCCAGGAGCGCACCATCTTCTTCAAGG
ACGACGGCAACTACAAGACCCGCGCCGAGGTGAAGTTCGAGGGCGACACCCTGGTGAACCGCATCGAGCT
GAAGGGCATCGACTTCAAGGAGGACGGCAACATCCTGGGGCACAAGCTGGAGTACAACTACAACAGCCAC
AACGTCTATATCACCGCCGACAAGCAGAAGAACGGCATCAAGGCCAACTTCAAGATCCGCCACAACATCG
AGGACGGCGGCGTGCAGCTCGCCGACCACTACCAGCAGAACACCCCCATCGGCGACGGCCCCGTGCTGCT
GCCCGACAACCACTACCTGAGCACCCAGTCCAAGCTGAGCAAAGACCCCAACGAGAAGCGCGATCACATG
GTCCTGCTGGAGTTCGTGACCGCCGCCGGGATCACTCTCGGCATGGACGAGCTGTACAAGGGTACCTAAC
CGCGGCCATGCTAGAGTCCGCAAAAATCACCAGTCTCTCTCTACAAATCTATCTCTCTCTATTTTTCTCC
AGAATAATGTGTGAGTAGTTCCCAGATAAGGGAATTAGGGTTCTTATAGGGTTTCGCTCATGTGTTGAGC
ATATAAGAAACCCTTAGTATGTATTTGTATTTGTAAAATACTTCTATCAATAAAATTTCTAATTCCTAAA
ACCAAAATCCAGTGATCCGGACAACTTTATTATACATAGTTGATAATTCACTGGCCGTCGTGACGTCGGG
CCCATCGATGGCGCGCTGATTGCCCTTCACCGCCTGGCCCTGAGAGAGTTGCAGCAAGCGGTCCACGCTG
GTTTGCCCCAGCAGGCGAAAATCCTGTTTGATGGTGGTTCCGAAATCGGCAAAATCCCTTATAAATCAAA
AGAATAGCCCGAGATAGGGT
[37 nt withheld, positions 4571-4607]
AAAGAACGTGGACTCCAACGTCAAAGG
[141 nt withheld, positions 4635-4775]
G
[44 nt withheld, positions 4777-4820]
CATTCAGGC
[160 nt withheld, positions 4830-4989]
TCCCTCAGAGC
[82 nt withheld, positions 5001-5082]
GACAGGAGGCCCGATCTAGTAACATAGATGACACCGCGCGCGATAATTTATCCTAGTTTGCGCGCTATAT
TTTGTTTTCTATCGCGTATTAAATGTATAATTGCGGGACTCTAATCATAAAAACCCATCTCATAAATAAC
GTCATGCATTACATGTTAATTATTACATGCTTAACGTAATTCAACAGAAATTATATGATAATCATCGCAA
GACCGGCAACAGGATTCAATCTTAAGAAACTTTATTGCCAAATGTTTGAACGATCGGGGATCCGCTTTAC
TTGTACATAAGGAACAGATGGTGGCGTCCCTCGGTTCTTTCATACTGCTCAACGATTGTATAGTCTTCGT
TGTGGCTTGTTATATCCAGTTTGGAGTCAACATAGTAGTACCCTGGTAGCTGCACAGGCTTCTTTGCCAT
GTAAATACTTTTGAATTCAACTAGGTAATGACCACCGTCTTTCAGCTTCAGAGCCTTATGAATCTCTCCT
TTCAACACGCCATCACGAGGATACAAACGCTCAGTGCTGGCTTCCCAGCCCATTGTCTTCTTTTGCATAA
CAGGTCCATCGGAAGGAAAGTTCACGCCAATGAACTTGACCTTGTAGATGAAACAGCCATCCTGCAAACT
GGAATCCTGGGTTACAGTAACGACGCCACCGTCTTCAAAGTTCATGACCCTTTCCCATTTAAATCCTTCA
GGAAATGACAGCTTTTTATAGTCTGGTATGTCGGCAGGGTGCTTGACATATACCTTGCTTCCATACTGAA
ATTGTGGTGACAAAATATCCCAAGCAAATGGCAAAGGTCCCCCCTTGGTTACCTTAAGCTTTACGGTATT
GTGGCCTTCGTATGGCCTCCCCTCTCCTTCGCCTTCTATTTCAAACTCGTGCCCATTGACCGTTCCTTCC
ATGCGAACCTTAAACCTCATGAACTCCTTGATAACATTCTTGGAAGACCCCATGGGGTATGTTTTTAATC
TTGTTTGTATTGATGAGTTTTGGTTTGAGTAAAGAGTGAAGCGGATGAGTTAATTTATAGACTATAAAGG
AGATTTGCATGGCGATCACGTGTAATAATGCATGCACGCATGTGATTGTATGTGTGTGCTGTGAGAGAGA
AGCTCTTAGGTGTTTGAAGGGAGTGACAAGTGGCGAAGAAAAACAATTCTCCGCGGCTGCATGCTATGTG
TAACGTGTAGCTAATGTTCTGGCATGGCATCTTATGAACGATTCTTTTTAAAAACAAGGTAAAAACTTAA
CTTCATAAAATTAAAAAAAAGAGCGTTTACTAAGTTGGTTTAAAAGGGGATGAGAGTCTATAAATTTTGG
AGGTAGTGCCGTTGGGAATATAAATTGGGAGCTTAATCAGAATTATAGAAGTTAAAGTTGATTTAGTCAC
GGTCAATATAAATTGGGAATTTGAGTCAAAATCTTCCAAATTCGGAATCCGTCTTGTTACACCCGGTGGA
TAGGAGCCGAACGGTTTGAAAATACTTGAAATGTGGATGCAGGTGCAGGCTGGTTTAATTTTATGTTGAA
TGGATACATGTCAATCGAATTTGAGTTATAGGTACACATTTTACTCTGATACTAAAATGTAACATTTGTC
TCAAGAATGGGTAGGTCATCCTTACTCGACAACGGTATGCCACTTCACTTGAACGTATATCTCATTCAAC
CCAACTCTAACACACATTTCATACCCATGTCTAAAATAAAGAAAATTGAAGAAAAACGCTCAATAGCGTC
AATCCTTACAAATATAATGTACATGGCAACCTCGCATGAAAATAGTAATAAAGAGGAGTGAATAATATAA
AGTAGTCACTAATTGGATGACAAAGCAAATGGAACCATCCGATAGATGTTTTGAGAACAAGAGGTACATT
TGTATATATGCATTGGTTGATACATTTCTGCCATCTGAATTGTTTCTTCCTCAAAGAAGAAGCATTCAGC
CAATAGTGAAATTTAAAATGTTGGAAAAATGAGGATGCAGTCAGAAAGTCCAGAATATAAGTGGTAACTG
GTAACTGAATACTTGCCTCAGAAGCAAGATAAGAAACATAAGTCTTTAAAGGAATCAATCACCGATGAAG
AGAGCTCCGAATCGAATTCGAGCTCGGTACCGCGAATTATCGATCATGAGCGGAGAATTAAGGGAGTCAC
GTTATGACCCCCGCCGATGACGCGGGACAAGCCGTTTTACGTTTGGAACTGACAGAACCGCAACGTTGAA
GGAGCCACTGAGCCGCGGGTTTCTGGAGTTTAATGAGCTAAGCACATACGTCAGAAACCATTATTGCGCG
TTCAAAAGTCGCCTAAGGTCACTATCAGCTAGCAAATATTTCTTGTCAAAAATGCTCCACTGACGTTCCA
TAAATTCCCCTCGGTATCCAATTAGAGTCTCATATTCACTCTCAACTCGATCGAGGGGATCTACCATGAG
CCCAGAACGACGCCCGGCCGACATCCGCCGTGCCACCGAGGCGGACATGCCGGCGGTCTGCACCATCGTC
AACCACTACATCGAGACAAGCACGGTCAACTTCCGTACCGAGCCGCAGGAACCGCAGGAGTGGACGGACG
ACCTCGTCCGTCTGCGGGAGCGCTATCCCTGGCTCGTCGCCGAGGTGGACGGCGAGGTCGCCGGCATCGC
CTACGCGGGTCCCTGGAAGGCACGCAACGCCTACGACTGGACGGCCGAGTCGACCGTGTACGTCTCCCCC
CGCCACCAGCGGACGGGACTGGGCTCCACGCTCTACACCCACCTGCTGAAGTCCCTGGAGGCACAGGGCT
TCAAGAGCGTGGTCGCTGTCATCGGGCTGCCCAACGACCCGAGCGTGCGCATGCACGAGGCGCTCGGATA
TGCCCCCCGCGGCATGCTGCGGGCGGCCGGCTTCAAGCACGGGAACTGGCATGACGTGGGTTTCTGGCAG
CTGGACTTCAGCCTGCCGGTGCCGCCCCGTCCGGTCCTGCCCGTCACCGAAATCTGATGACCCCTAGAGT
CAAGCAGATCGTTCAAACATTTGGCAATAAAGTTTCTTAAGATTGAATCCTGTTGCCGGTCTTGCGATGA
TTATCATATAATTTCTGTTGAATTACGTTAAGCATGTAATAATTAACATGTAATGCATGACGTTATTTAT
GAGATGGGTTTTTATGATTAGAGTCCCGCAATTATACATTTAATACGCGATAGAAAACAAAATATAGCGC
GCAAACTAGGATAAATTATCGCGCGCGGTGTCATCTATGTTACTAGATCGACCGGCATGCAAGCTGATAA
TTCAATTCGGCGTTAATTCAGTACATTAAAAACGTCCGCAATGTGTTATTAAGTTGTCTAAGCGTCAATT
TGTTTACACCACAATATATCCTGCCACCAGCCAGCCAACAGCTCCCCGACCGGCAGCTCGGCACAAAATC
ACCACTCGATACAGGCAGCCCATCAGTCCGGGACGGCGTCAGCGGGAGAGCCGTTGTAAGGCGGCAGACT
TTGCTCATGTTACCGATGCTATTCGGAAGAACGGCAACTAAGCTGCCGGGTTTGAAACACGGATGATCTC
GCGGAGGGTAGCATGTTGATTGTAACGATGACAGAGCGTTGCTGCCTGTGATCAATTCGGGCACGAACCC
AGTGGACATAAGCCTGTTCGGTTCGTAAGCTGTAATGCAAGTAGCGTATGCGCTCACGCAACTGGTCCAG
AACCTTGACCGAACGCAGCGGTGGTAACGGCGCAGTGGCGGTTTTCATGGCTTGTTATGACTGTTTTTTT
GGGGTACAGTCTATGCCTCGGGCATCCAAGCAGCAAGCGCGTTACGCCGTGGGTCGATGTTTGATGTTAT
GGAGCAGCAACGATGTTACGCAGCAGGGCAGTCGCCCTAAAACAAAGTTAAACATCATGGGGGAAGCGGT
GATCGCCGAAGTATCGACTCAACTATCAGAGGTAGTTGGCGTCATCGAGCGCCATCTCGAACCGACGTTG
CTGGCCGTACATTTGTACGGCTCCGCAGTGGATGGCGGCCTGAAGCCACACAGTGATATTGATTTGCTGG
TTACGGTGACCGTAAGGCTTGATGAAACAACGCGGCGAGCTTTGATCAACGACCTTTTGGAAACTTCGGC
TTCCCCTGGAGAGAGCGAGATTCTCCGCGCTGTAGAAGTCACCATTGTTGTGCACGACGACATCATTCCG
TGGCGTTATCCAGCTAAGCGCGAACTGCAATTTGGAGAATGGCAGCGCAATGACATTCTTGCAGGTATCT
TCGAGCCAGCCACGATCGACATTGATCTGGCTATCTTGCTGACAAAAGCAAGAGAACATAGCGTTGCCTT
GGTAGGTCCAGCGGCGGAGGAACTCTTTGATCCGGTTCCTGAACAGGATCTATTTGAGGCGCTAAATGAA
ACCTTAACGCTATGGAACTCGCCGCCCGACTGGGCTGGCGATGAGCGAAATGTAGTGCTTACGTTGTCCC
GCATTTGGTACAGCGCAGTAACCGGCAAAATCGCGCCGAAGGATGTCGCTGCCGACTGGGCAATGGAGCG
CCTGCCGGCCCAGTATCAGCCCGTCATACTTGAAGCTAGACAGGCTTATCTTGGACAAGAAGAAGATCGC
TTGGCCTCGCGCGCAGATCAGTTGGAAGAATTTGTCCACTACGTGAAAGGCGAGATCACCAAGGTAGTCG
GCAAATAATGTCTAGCTAGAAATTCGTTCAAGCCGACGCCGCTTCGCGGCGCGGCTTAACTCAAGCGTTA
GATGCACTAAGCACATAATTGCTCACAGCCAAACTATCAGGTCAAGTCTGCTTTTATTATTTTTAAGCGT
GCATAATAAGCCCTACACAAATTGGGAGATATATCATGCATGACCAAAATCCCTTAACGTGAGTTTTCGT
TCCACTGAGCGTCAGACCCCGTAGAAAAGATCAAAGGATCTTCTTGAGATCCTTTTTTTCTGCGCGTAAT
CTGCTGCTTGCAAACAAAAAAACCACCGCTACCAGCGGTGGTTTGTTTGCCGGATCAAGAGCTACCAACT
CTTTTTCCGAAGGTAACTGGCTTCAGCAGAGCGCAGATACCAAATACTGTCCTTCTAGTGTAGCCGTAGT
TAGGCCACCACTTCAAGAACTCTGTAGCACCGCCTACATACCTCGCTCTGCTAATCCTGTTACCAGTGGC
TGCTGCCAGTGGCGATAAGTCGTGTCTTACCGGGTTGGACTCAAGACGATAGTTACCGGATAAGGCGCAG
CGGTCGGGCTGAACGGGGGGTTCGTGCACACAGCCCAGCTTGGAGCGAACGACCTACACCGAACTGAGAT
ACCTACAGCGTGAGCTATGAGAAAGCGCCACGCTTCCCGAAGGGAGAAAGGCGGACAGGTATCCGGTAAG
CGGCAGGGTCGGAACAGGAGAGCGCACGAGGGAGCTTCCAGGGGGAAACGCCTGGTATCTTTATAGTCCT
GTCGGGTTTCGCCACCTCTGACTTGAGCGTCGATTTTTGTGATGCTCGTCAGGGGGGCGGAGCCTATGGA
AAAACGCCAGCAACGCGGCCTTTTTACGGTTCCTGGCCTTTTGCTGGCCTTTTGCTCACATGTTCTTTCC
TGCGTTATCCCCTGATTCTGTGGATAACCGTATTACCGCCTTTGAGTGAGCTGATACCGCTCGCCGCAGC
CGAACGACCGAGCGCAGCGAGTCAGTGAGCGAGGAAGCGGAAGAGCGCCTGATGCGGTATTTTCTCCTTA
CGCATCTGTGCGGTATTTCACACCGCATATGGTGCACTCTCAGTACAATCTGCTCTGATGCCGCATAGTT
AAGCCAGTATACACTCCGCTATCGCTACGTGACTGGGTCATGGCTGCGCCCCGACACCCGCCAACACCCG
CTGACGCGCCCTGACGGGCTTGTCTGCTCCCGGCATCCGCTTACAGACAAGCTGTGACCGTCTCCGGGAG
CTGCATGTGTCAGAGGTTTTCACCGTCATCACCGAAACGCGCGAGGCAGGGTGCCTTGATGTGGGCGCCG
GCGGTCGAGTGGCGACGGCGCGGCTTGTCCGCGCCCTGGTAGATTGCCTGGCCGTAGGCCAGCCATTTTT
GAGCGGCCAGCGGCCGCGATAGGCCGACGCGAAGCGGCGGGGCGTAGGGAGCGCAGCGACCGAAGGGTAG
GCGCTTTTTGCAGCTCTTCGGCTGTGCGCTGGCCAGACAGTTATGCACAGGCCAGGCGGGTTTTAAGAGT
TTTAATAAGTTTTAAAGAGTTTTAGGCGGAAAAATCGCCTTTTTTCTCTTTTATATCAGTCACTTACATG
TGTGACCGGTTCCCAATGTACGGCTTTGGGTTCCCAATGTACGGGTTCCGGTTCCCAATGTACGGCTTTG
GGTTCCCAATGTACGTGCTATCCACAGGAAAGAGACCTTTTCGACCTTTTTCCCCTGCTAGGGCAATTTG
CCCTAGCATCTGCTCCGTACATTAGGAACCGGCGGATGCTTCGCCCTCGATCAGGTTGCGGTAGCGCATG
ACTAGGATCGGGCCAGCCTGCCCCGCCTCCTCCTTCAAATCGTACTCCGGCAGGTCATTTGACCCGATCA
GCTTGCGCACGGTGAAACAGAACTTCTTGAACTCTCCGGCGCTGCCACTGCGTTCGTAGATCGTCTTGAA
CAACCATCTGGCTTCTGCCTTGCCTGCGGCGCGGCGTGCCAGGCGGTAGAGAAAACGGCCGATGCCGGGA
TCGATCAAAAAGTAATCGGGGTGAACCGTCAGCACGTCCGGGTTCTTGCCTTCTGTGATCTCGCGGTACA
TCCAATCAGCTAGCTCGATCTCGATGTACTCCGGCCGCCCGGTTTCGCTCTTTACGATCTTGTAGCGGCT
AATCAAGGCTTCACCCTCGGATACCGTCACCAGGCGGCCGTTCTTGGCCTTCTTCGTACGCTGCATGGCA
ACGTGCGTGGTGTTTAACCGAATGCAGGTTTCTACCAGGTCGTCTTTCTGCTTTCCGCCATCGGCTCGCC
GGCAGAACTTGAGTACGTCCGCAACGTGTGGACGGAACACGCGGCCGGGCTTGTCTCCCTTCCCTTCCCG
GTATCGGTTCATGGATTCGGTTAGATGGGAAACCGCCATCAGTACCAGGTCGTAATCCCACACACTGGCC
ATGCCGGCCGGCCCTGCGGAAACCTCTACGTGCCCGTCTGGAAGCTCGTAGCGGATCACCTCGCCAGCTC
GTCGGTCACGCTTCGACAGACGGAAAACGGCCACGTCCATGATGCTGCGACTATCGCGGGTGCCCACGTC
ATAGAGCATCGGAACGAAAAAATCTGGTTGCTCGTCGCCCTTGGGCGGCTTCCTAATCGACGGCGCACCG
GCTGCCGGCGGTTGCCGGGATTCTTTGCGGATTCGATCAGCGGCCGCTTGCCACGATTCACCGGGGCGTG
CTTCTGCCTCGATGCGTTGCCGCTGGGCGGCCTGCGCGGCCTTCAACTTCTCCACCAGGTCATCACCCAG
CGCCGCGCCGATTTGTACCGGGCCGGATGGTTTGCGACCGCTCACGCCGATTCCTCGGGCTTGGGGGTTC
CAGTGCCATTGCAGGGCCGGCAGACAACCCAGCCGCTTACGCCTGGCCAACCGCCCGTTCCTCCACACAT
GGGGCATTCCACGGCGTCGGTGCCTGGTTGTTCTTGATTTTCCATGCCGCCTCCTTTAGCCGCTAAAATT
CATCTACTCATTTATTCATTTGCTCATTTACTCTGGTAGCTGCGCGATGTATTCAGATAGCAGCTCGGTA
ATGGTCTTGCCTTGGCGTACCGCGTACATCTTCAGCTTGGTGTGATCCTCCGCCGGCAACTGAAAGTTGA
CCCGCTTCATGGCTGGCGTGTCTGCCAGGCTGGCCAACGTTGCAGCCTTGCTGCTGCGTGCGCTCGGACG
GCCGGCACTTAGCGTGTTTGTGCTTTTGCTCATTTTCTCTTTACCTCATTAACTCAAATGAGTTTTGATT
TAATTTCAGCGGCCAGCGCCTGGACCTCGCGGGCAGCGTCGCCCTCGGGTTCTGATTCAAGAACGGTTGT
GCCGGCGGCGGCAGTGCCTGGGTAGCTCACGCGCTGCGTGATACGGGACTCAAGAATGGGCAGCTCGTAC
CCGGCCAGCGCCTCGGCAACCTCACCGCCGATGCGCGTGCCTTTGATCGCCCGCGACACGACAAAGGCCG
CTTGTAGCCTTCCATCCGTGACCTCAATGCGCTGCTTAACCAGCTCCACCAGGTCGGCGGTGGCCCATAT
GTCGTAAGGGCTTGGCTGCACCGGAATCAGCACGAAGTCGGCTGCCTTGATCGCGGACACAGCCAAGTCC
GCCGCCTGGGGCGCTCCGTCGATCACTACGAAGTCGCGCCGGCCGATGGCCTTCACGTCGCGGTCAATCG
TCGGGCGGTCGATGCCGACAACGGTTAGCGGTTGATCTTCCCGCACGGCCGCCCAATCGCGGGCACTGCC
CTGGGGATCGGAATCGACTAACAGAACATCGGCCCCGGCGAGTTGCAGGGCGCGGGCTAGATGGGTTGCG
ATGGTCGTCTTGCCTGACCCGCCTTTCTGGTTAAGTACAGCGATAACCTTCATGCGTTCCCCTTGCGTAT
TTGTTTATTTACTCATCGCATCATATACGCAGCGACCGCATGACGCAAGCTGTTTTACTCAAATACACAT
CACCTTTTTAGACGGCGGCGCTCGGTTTCTTCAGCGGCCAAGCTGGCCGGCCAGGCCGCCAGCTTGGCAT
CAGACAAACCGGCCAGGATTTCATGCAGCCGCACGGTTGAGACGTGCGCGGGCGGCTCGAACACGTACCC
GGCCGCGATCATCTCCGCCTCGATCTCTTCGGTAATGAAAAACGGTTCGTCCTGGCCGTCCTGGTGCGGT
TTCATGCTTGTTCCTCTTGGCGTTCATTCTCGGCGGCCGCCAGGGCGTCGGCCTCGGTCAATGCGTCCTC
ACGGAAGGCACCGCGCCGCCTGGCCTCGGTGGGCGTCACTTCCTCGCTGCGCTCAAGTGCGCGGTACAGG
GTCGAGCGATGCACGCCAAGCAGTGCAGCCGCCTCTTTCACGGTGCGGCCTTCCTGGTCGATCAGCTCGC
GGGCGTGCGCGATCTGTGCCGGGGTGAGGGTAGGGCGGGGGCCAAACTTCACGCCTCGGGCCTTGGCGGC
CTCGCGCCCGCTCCGGGTGCGGTCGATGATTAGGGAACGCTCGAACTCGGCAATGCCGGCGAACACGGTC
AACACCATGCGGCCGGCCGGCGTGGTGGTGTCGGCCCACGGCTCTGCCAGGCTACGCAGGCCCGCGCCGG
CCTCCTGGATGCGCTCGGCAATGTCCAGTAGGTCGCGGGTGCTGCGGGCCAGGCGGTCTAGCCTGGTCAC
TGTCACAACGTCGCCAGGGCGTAGGTGGTCAAGCATCCTGGCCAGCTCCGGGCGGTCGCGCCTGGTGCCG
GTGATCTTCTCGGAAAACAGCTTGGTGCAGCCGGCCGCGTGCAGTTCGGCCCGTTGGTTGGTCAAGTCCT
GGTCGTCGGTGCTGACGCGGGCATAGCCCAGCAGGCCAGCGGCGGCGCTCTTGTTCATGGCGTAATGTCT
CCGGTTCTAGTCGCAAGTATTCTACTTTATGCGACTAAAACACGCGACAAGAAAACGCCAGGAAAAGGGC
AGGGCGGCAGCCTGTCGCGTAACTTAGGACTTGTGCGACATGTCGTTTTCAGAAGACGGCTGCACTGAAC
GTCAGAAGCCGACTGCACTATAGCAGCGGAGGGGTTGGATCAAAGTACTTTAAAGTACTTTAAAGTACTT
TAAAGTACTTTGATCCCGAGGGGAACCCTGTGGTTGGCATGCACATACAAATGGACGAACGGATAAACCT
TTTCACGCCCTTTTAAATATCCGATTATTCTAATAAACGCTCTTTTCTCTTAGGTTTACCCGCCAATATA
TCCTGTCAAACACTGATAGTTTAAACTGAAGGCGGGAAACGACAATCTGATCCAAGCTCAAGCTAAGCTT
CACACAGGAAACAGCTATGACCATGATTACGCCAAGCTATCAACTTTGTATAGAAAAGTTGGCCGCGGCC
CATCAGTTGCAATGTACAGTTTCGTCTCTTGGTCGTTTGGAAGCCCTCGCGCCTTTCCCACTGATCTCCA
CACATGCCCTGCCAACATCTCGTATGAGCTGTAGCTGACAGTGTTCCCATCCTCCTTGGATTTCGCCTTA
AGAGCAACAAGCTGGTCTCGTGTTAATTTGAATATAGAGACAGTGGTATTCTCAGGTCCTGATTTAGACG
GATCAAGAGGTATCTTCATACTTGGTGCAGGCTGATATTCAACATGATGAAAAGCAGGCTGTGGCGGGTC
CCTAGCTCGGAGGAGTGTTCGATCAATGAAAGGTGGAATGGTTAGGTCAAGACCACGAGCCATATCAGAC
CATGTGTTGATAAAATGAAGACCAGAGAAACCATCTGCCGCGTGATGTTGCATCCCAACCCCAAGTGAAG
CTCCCCCACATTTAAAGAAAGTCACCTATATCATCAAACAATATCATTACATAACTAAAAACAGAACATA
CATCATCAAAGAATATCATTACAGAACTAAAAAACAGAACAACACAAGCATTCAATAAATTAAAAAAGGG
AAAGAC
Features (pLannotate 1.2.2; 29 found; start..end, strand, type, name):
     11..424     -  CDS            HST (fragment): HST_ARATH - Also known as HCT. Experimental evidence at protein level: Swiss-Prot protein existence level 1. Acyltransferase involved in the biosynthesis of lignin (PubMed:15161961, PubMed:26858288). Accepts caffeoyl-CoA and p- coumaroyl-CoA as substrates and transfers the acyl group on both shikimate and quinate acceptors (PubMed:15161961). From Arabidopsis thaliana (Mouse-ear cress).
   2167..2191    +  protein_bind   attB1: mutant version of attB; recombination site for the Gateway® BP reaction BP Clonase™
   2333..3355    +  CDS            GA2OX2: G2OX2_ARATH - Experimental evidence at transcript level: Swiss-Prot protein existence level 2. Catalyzes the 2-beta-hydroxylation of several biologically active gibberellins, leading to the homeostatic regulation of their endogenous level. Catabolism of gibberellins (GAs) plays a central role in plant development. Converts GA9/GA20 to GA51/GA29 and GA4/GA1 to GA34/GA8. From Arabidopsis thaliana (Mouse-ear cress).
   3375..3395    -  protein_bind   attB2: mutant version of attB; core recombination site for the Gateway® BP reaction BP Clonase™
   3404..4120    +  CDS            SGFP2: SGFP2 is a basic (constitutively fluorescent) green fluorescent protein published in 2007, derived from Aequorea victoria. It has moderate acid sensitivity.
   4194..4353    +  polyA_signal   CaMV poly(A) signal (fragment): cauliflower mosaic virus polyadenylation signal
   4425..4519    -  CDS            lacI (fragment): lac repressor; lacI; The lac repressor binds to the lac operator to inhibit transcription in E. coli. This inhibition can be relieved by adding lactose or isopropyl-β-D-thiogalactopyranoside (IPTG).
   4520..4820    -  rep_origin     M13 ori (fragment) (sequence partly withheld): M13 bacteriophage origin of replication; arrow indicates direction of (+) strand synthesis
   4830..5091    -  CDS            M13 gene III (fragment) (sequence partly withheld): pIII; III; minor coat protein
   5095..5347    -  terminator     NOS terminator: nopaline synthase terminator and poly(A) signal
   5371..6045    -  CDS            DsRed: DsRed is a basic (constitutively fluorescent) red fluorescent protein published in 1999, derived from Discosoma sp..
   7196..7213    +  misc_feature   MCS (fragment): pUC18/19 multiple cloning site
   7307..7486    +  promoter       NOS promoter: nopaline synthase promoter
   7528..8076    +  CDS            bar: PAT_STRHY - Experimental evidence at protein level: Swiss-Prot protein existence level 1. Inactivates phosphinothricin (PPT) by transfer of an acetyl group from acetyl CoA. Can also acetylate demethylphosphinothricin but not PTT or glutamate. This enzyme is an effector of phosphinothricin tripeptide (PTT or bialaphos) resistance. From Streptomyces hygroscopicus. Introduced by genetic manipulation and expressed in glufosinate-tolerant maize by Dekalb Genetics.
   8099..8351    +  terminator     NOS terminator: nopaline synthase terminator and poly(A) signal
   8444..8468    -  misc_feature   LB T-DNA repeat: left border repeat from nopaline C58 T-DNA
   8727..8750    +  promoter       Pc promoter (fragment): intI1 (promoter lies within the coding sequence); class 1 integron promoter
   8926..8982    +  CDS            GmR (fragment): gentamycin acetyltransferase; aacC1; confers resistance to gentamycin
   8993..9780    +  CDS            SmR (fragment): aminoglycoside adenylyltransferase (Murphy, 1985); aadA; confers resistance to spectinomycin and streptomycin
  10026..10614   +  rep_origin     ori: high-copy-number ColE1/pMB1/pBR322/pUC origin of replication
  10800..10940   -  misc_feature   bom: basis of mobility region from pBR322
  11042..11081   -  CDS            rop (fragment): Rop protein, which maintains plasmids at low copy number; rop
  11284..11478   -  rep_origin     pVS1 oriV: origin of replication for the Pseudomonas plasmid pVS1 (Heeb et al., 2000)
  11544..12617   -  CDS            pVS1 RepA: replication protein from the Pseudomonas plasmid pVS1 (Heeb et al., 2000)
  13046..13675   -  CDS            pVS1 StaA: stability protein from the Pseudomonas plasmid pVS1 (Heeb et al., 2000)
  14235..14636   -  CDS            Y4CG_SINFN (fragment): Protein inferred from homology: Swiss-Prot protein existence level 3. From Sinorhizobium fredii (strain NBRC 101917 / NGR234).
  15006..15030   -  misc_feature   RB T-DNA repeat: right border repeat from nopaline C58 T-DNA
  15133..15153   +  protein_bind   attB4: mutant version of attB; core recombination site for the Gateway® BP reaction BP Clonase™
  15161..15607   -  CDS            HST (fragment): HST_ARATH - Also known as HCT. Experimental evidence at protein level: Swiss-Prot protein existence level 1. Acyltransferase involved in the biosynthesis of lignin (PubMed:15161961, PubMed:26858288). Accepts caffeoyl-CoA and p- coumaroyl-CoA as substrates and transfers the acyl group on both shikimate and quinate acceptors (PubMed:15161961). From Arabidopsis thaliana (Mouse-ear cress).
