[The description below was written by a language model from this plasmid's Addgene catalogue record and pLannotate feature annotations shown in this document.]
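Description:
RCH1:GA2ox2-GFP is a 15.7 kb binary T-DNA plasmid for Agrobacterium-mediated transformation of Arabidopsis, built by Gateway cloning in the pBnRGW plant expression backbone. It carries a ColE1/pMB1-type origin with a bom site for propagation in E. coli. The pVS1 oriV, RepA and StaA functions provide replication and stable maintenance in Agrobacterium. Bacterial selection is by spectinomycin through an aadA (SmR) gene located outside the T-DNA borders.

Between the nopaline-type right and left border repeats, the main cassette is flanked and subdivided by attB4, attB1 and attB2 sites, which suggests a multisite Gateway assembly. The segment between attB4 and attB1 is not annotated as a promoter. It contains reverse-strand fragments matching the Arabidopsis HST gene, probably neighbouring genomic sequence, and its position is consistent with it being the RCH1 promoter named in the record. Downstream of attB1 lies the Arabidopsis GA2OX2 coding sequence, which encodes a gibberellin 2-oxidase that inactivates bioactive gibberellins by 2-beta-hydroxylation. After attB2 comes a GFP variant annotated as SGFP2, positioned to give a C-terminal fusion, and then a CaMV 35S polyadenylation signal.

The T-DNA also holds a DsRed cassette ending in a NOS terminator, whose promoter is not annotated, which could serve as a visual marker for transformants. A NOS promoter–bar–NOS terminator unit gives phosphinothricin (glufosinate) resistance for plant selection. According to the record, the construct is used to express GA2ox2-GFP under the RCH1 promoter in Arabidopsis roots. It was made for work on how GA2ox2 regulation affects root meristem cell number.
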