Addgene plasmid #108567: RCH1:GA2ox2-GFP
Purpose: Arabidopsis transformation, expresses GA2ox2 with RCH1 promoter to study expression pattern in roots
Depositing lab: Ton Bisseling. Depositing organization: Wageningen University, Department Plant Sciences. Publication: Plant-Specific Histone Deacetylases HDT1/2 Regulate GIBBERELLIN 2-OXIDASE2 Expression to Control Arabidopsis Root Meristem Cell Number. Li H, Torres-Garcia J, Latrasse D, Benhamed M, Schilderink S, Zhou W, Kulikova O, Hirt H, Bisseling T. Plant Cell. 2017 Sep;29(9):2183-2196. doi: 10.1105/tpc.17.00366. Epub 2017 Aug 30. PubMed 28855334.
Backbone
  Vector backbone: pBnRGW
  Modifications to backbone: contains the CaMV 35S terminator
  Vector type: Plant Expression
Growth in bacteria
  Bacterial resistance: Spectinomycin, 50 μg/mL
  Growth temperature: 37°C
  Growth strain: DH5alpha
  Copy number: Unknown
Gene/Insert
  Gene/Insert name: GA2ox2
  Species: A. thaliana (mustard weed)
  Entrez Gene: GA2OX2 (a.k.a. AT1G30040, ATGA2OX2, GIBBERELLIN 2-OXIDASE 2, T1P2.6, T1P2_6, gibberellin 2-oxidase)
  Promoter: RCH1
  Cloning method: Gateway Cloning
  Sequencing primers: 5′ unknown
Terms and licenses: Academic/Nonprofit Terms; Industry Terms: Not Available to Industry
How to cite: RCH1:GA2ox2-GFP was a gift from Ton Bisseling (Addgene plasmid # 108567 ; http://n2t.net/addgene:108567 ; RRID:Addgene_108567)
